Addgene plasmid #85667: pEGFP-YOD1-MutS2
Purpose: Expression of human YOD1 I292Q V295Q mutant with N-terminal GFP tag
Depositing lab: Hemmo Meyer. Depositing organization: Universitaet Duisburg-Essen. Publication: VCP/p97 cooperates with YOD1, UBXD1 and PLAA to drive clearance of ruptured lysosomes by autophagy. Papadopoulos C, Kirchner P, Bug M, Grum D, Koerver L, Schulze N, Poehler R, Dressler A, Fengler S, Arhzaouy K, Lux V, Ehrmann M, Weihl CC, Meyer H. EMBO J. 2016 Oct 17. pii: e201695148. 10.15252/embj.201695148 PubMed 27753622.
Backbone
  Vector backbone: pEGFP-C1
  Vector type: Mammalian Expression
  Selectable markers: Neomycin (select with G418)
Growth in bacteria
  Bacterial resistance: Kanamycin, 50 μg/mL
  Growth temperature: 37°C
  Growth strain: DH5alpha
  Copy number: Unknown
Gene/Insert
  Gene/Insert name: YOD1 (alt names: YOD1 OTU deubiquinating enzyme 1 homolog (S. cerevisiae); DKFZp451J1719, OTUD2, PRO0907)
  Species: H. sapiens (human)
  Mutation: I292Q and V295Q
  GenBank ID: NM_018566
  Entrez Gene: YOD1 (a.k.a. DUBA8, OTUD2, PRO0907)
  Promoter: CMV
  Tag / fusion protein: GFP (N terminal on backbone)
  Cloning method: Restriction Enzyme; 5′ cloning site XhoI (not destroyed); 3′ cloning site EcoRI (not destroyed)
  Sequencing primers: 5′ CMV-F; 3′ SV40pA-R
Terms and licenses: Academic/Nonprofit Terms; Industry Terms: Not Available to Industry
Depositor comments: site-directed mutagenesis on pEGFP-YOD1 (#85664)
How to cite: pEGFP-YOD1-MutS2 was a gift from Hemmo Meyer (Addgene plasmid # 85667 ; http://n2t.net/addgene:85667 ; RRID:Addgene_85667)
