[The description below was written by a language model from this plasmid's Addgene catalogue record and pLannotate feature annotations shown in this document.]
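Description:
pEGFP-YOD1-MutS2 is a mammalian expression plasmid built on the pEGFP-C1 backbone that produces human YOD1 (also known as OTUD2 or DUBA8), an OTU-family deubiquitinating enzyme, as a fusion with EGFP at its N terminus. The 5.8 kb construct carries the CMV immediate-early enhancer and promoter driving the EGFP open reading frame, followed by a short stretch of the multiple cloning site and the YOD1 coding sequence, inserted between the XhoI and EcoRI sites. Transcripts are terminated by the SV40 polyadenylation signal. The insert is flanked by fragments of attB1 and attB2, suggesting that the coding sequence passed through a Gateway-type clone before being moved into this vector, although the record does not state this. The YOD1 sequence carries two substitutions, I292Q and V295Q, introduced by site-directed mutagenesis of the corresponding wild-type pEGFP-YOD1 plasmid. The record does not spell out the functional consequence of these changes.

The plasmid replicates in E. coli from a high-copy ColE1/pUC-type origin and also contains an f1 origin. A single Tn5 aminoglycoside phosphotransferase gene (NeoR/KanR) serves both hosts. A bacterial promoter drives it for kanamycin selection, and the SV40 early promoter with the HSV TK polyadenylation signal drives it for G418 selection of transfected mammalian cells. The construct comes from work on how VCP/p97 cooperates with YOD1 and other cofactors in the autophagic clearance of ruptured lysosomes. It is suited to visualising the localisation of the mutant protein by fluorescence and comparing its behaviour with wild-type GFP-YOD1 in cultured cells.
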