Features (pLannotate 1.2.2; 19 found; start..end, strand, type, name):
      1..304     +  enhancer       CMV enhancer: human cytomegalovirus immediate early enhancer
    305..508     +  promoter       CMV promoter: human cytomegalovirus (CMV) immediate early promoter
    553..1269    +  CDS            EGFP: EGFP is a basic (constitutively fluorescent) green fluorescent protein published in 1996, derived from Aequorea victoria. It is reported to be a rapidly-maturing weak dimer with moderate acid sensitivity.
   1270..1288    +  misc_feature   MCS (fragment): multiple cloning site
   1298..1315    +  protein_bind   attB1 (fragment): mutant version of attB; core recombination site for the Gateway® BP reaction BP Clonase™
   1321..2364    +  CDS            YOD1: OTU1_HUMAN - Also known as DUBA8, HIN7, OTUD2. Experimental evidence at protein level: Swiss-Prot protein existence level 1. Hydrolase that can remove conjugated ubiquitin from proteins and participates in endoplasmic reticulum-associated degradation (ERAD) for misfolded lumenal proteins. May act by triming the ubiquitin chain on the associated substrate to facilitate their threading through the VCP/p97 pore. Ubiquitin moieties on substrates may present a steric impediment to the threading process when the substrate is transferred to the VCP pore and threaded through VCP's axial channel. Media
   2372..2389    -  protein_bind   attB2 (fragment): mutant version of attB; core recombination site for the Gateway® BP reaction BP Clonase™
   2398..2435    +  misc_feature   MCS (fragment): multiple cloning site
   2452..2536    +  CDS            large T antigen (fragment): large T antigen from SV40 (simian virus 40)
   2559..2680    +  polyA_signal   SV40 poly(A) signal: SV40 polyadenylation signal
   2714..3142    -  rep_origin     f1 ori (sequence partly withheld): f1 bacteriophage origin of replication; arrow indicates direction of (+) strand synthesis
   3169..3273    +  promoter       AmpR promoter: bla
   3275..3632    +  promoter       SV40 promoter: SV40 enhancer and early promoter
   3667..4461    +  CDS            NeoR/KanR: aminoglycoside phosphotransferase from Tn5; aph(3')-II (or nptII); confers resistance to neomycin, kanamycin, and G418 (Geneticin®)
   4482..4634    +  CDS            ble (fragment): BLE_KLEPN - Experimental evidence at protein level: Swiss-Prot protein existence level 1. Binding protein with a strong affinity to the bleomycin family of antibiotics. Binds to CL990; an antimitotic-antibiotic compound. From Klebsiella pneumoniae.
   4693..4740    +  polyA_signal   HSV TK poly(A) signal: herpes simplex virus thymidine kinase polyadenylation signal (Cole and Stacy, 1985)
   4831..4847    -  polyA_signal   bGH poly(A) signal (fragment): bovine growth hormone polyadenylation signal
   5069..5657    +  rep_origin     ori: high-copy-number ColE1/pMB1/pBR322/pUC origin of replication
   5772..5831    +  enhancer       CMV enhancer (fragment): human cytomegalovirus immediate early enhancer
>Addgene plasmid #85667 | pEGFP-YOD1-MutS2 | addgene full sequence | sequence record 177181 | Addgene NGS Result
CGTTACATAACTTACGGTAAATGGCCCGCCTGGCTGACCGCCCAACGACCCCCGCCCATTGACGTCAATA
ATGACGTATGTTCCCATAGTAACGCCAATAGGGACTTTCCATTGACGTCAATGGGTGGAGTATTTACGGT
AAACTGCCCACTTGGCAGTACATCAAGTGTATCATATGCCAAGTACGCCCCCTATTGACGTCAATGACGG
TAAATGGCCCGCCTGGCATTATGCCCAGTACATGACCTTATGGGACTTTCCTACTTGGCAGTACATCTAC
GTATTAGTCATCGCTATTACCATGGTGATGCGGTTTTGGCAGTACATCAATGGGCGTGGATAGCGGTTTG
ACTCACGGGGATTTCCAAGTCTCCACCCCATTGACGTCAATGGGAGTTTGTTTTGGCACCAAAATCAACG
GGACTTTCCAAAATGTCGTAACAACTCCGCCCCATTGACGCAAATGGGCGGTAGGCGTGTACGGTGGGAG
GTCTATATAAGCAGAGCTGGTTTAGTGAACCGTCAGATCCGCTAGCGCTACCGGTCGCCACCATGGTGAG
CAAGGGCGAGGAGCTGTTCACCGGGGTGGTGCCCATCCTGGTCGAGCTGGACGGCGACGTAAACGGCCAC
AAGTTCAGCGTGTCCGGCGAGGGCGAGGGCGATGCCACCTACGGCAAGCTGACCCTGAAGTTCATCTGCA
CCACCGGCAAGCTGCCCGTGCCCTGGCCCACCCTCGTGACCACCCTGACCTACGGCGTGCAGTGCTTCAG
CCGCTACCCCGACCACATGAAGCAGCACGACTTCTTCAAGTCCGCCATGCCCGAAGGCTACGTCCAGGAG
CGCACCATCTTCTTCAAGGACGACGGCAACTACAAGACCCGCGCCGAGGTGAAGTTCGAGGGCGACACCC
TGGTGAACCGCATCGAGCTGAAGGGCATCGACTTCAAGGAGGACGGCAACATCCTGGGGCACAAGCTGGA
GTACAACTACAACAGCCACAACGTCTATATCATGGCCGACAAGCAGAAGAACGGCATCAAGGTGAACTTC
AAGATCCGCCACAACATCGAGGACGGCAGCGTGCAGCTCGCCGACCACTACCAGCAGAACACCCCCATCG
GCGACGGCCCCGTGCTGCTGCCCGACAACCACTACCTGAGCACCCAGTCCGCCCTGAGCAAAGACCCCAA
CGAGAAGCGCGATCACATGGTCCTGCTGGAGTTCGTGACCGCCGCCGGGATCACTCTCGGCATGGACGAG
CTGTACAAGTCCGGACTCAGATCTCGAGGTTATCAAACAAGTTTGTACAAAAAAGTTGGCATGTTTGGCC
CCGCTAAAGGTCGCCATTTTGGAGTCCACCCGGCGCCTGGTTTCCCCGGCGGCGTCTCCCAACAGGCTGC
CGGGACCAAAGCTGGCCCCGCGGGTGCCTGGCCTGTGGGCAGCCGGACCGACACGATGTGGCGGCTCCGC
TGCAAGGCCAAGGACGGCACCCATGTTTTGCAGGGGCTGTCCAGCCGGACCCGGGTGCGGGAACTCCAGG
GCCAAATTGCCGCCATCACCGGGATCGCCCCCGGCGGTCAGCGAATCCTCGTCGGATACCCTCCCGAGTG
CCTGGATCTCAGCAATGGGGATACCATTCTGGAAGACTTGCCCATCCAATCTGGTGACATGCTGATCATT
GAAGAAGACCAAACCAGGCCCAGAAGTTCACCTGCATTTACTAAACGTGGTGCTTCTAGTTACGTCAGGG
AAACTTTGCCTGTGCTTACCAGAACCGTGGTCCCAGCAGACAACTCTTGCCTCTTTACTAGTGTGTACTA
TGTCGTCGAAGGAGGAGTCTTGAATCCAGCTTGTGCCCCTGAGATGAGACGCCTCATAGCACAAATTGTA
GCAAGCGATCCAGACTTCTATAGTGAGGCAATACTGGGAAAAACAAATCAAGAGTACTGTGACTGGATCA
AAAGGGATGACACTTGGGGAGGAGCAATAGAGATATCGATTTTGTCCAAGTTTTACCAATGTGAAATATG
TGTAGTGGATACACAGACAGTAAGAATTGATCGTTTTGGGGAAGATGCAGGATATACCAAAAGGGTTCTG
CTTATTTATGATGGCATCCACTATGATCCACTTCAGCGTAACTTCCCTGATCCAGATACACCTCCTCTGA
CCATTTTCTCCTCTAATGATGATCAGGTTCTTCAGCAAGCACTGGAATTAGCAGATGAAGCTAGAAGAAG
GAGACAGTTTACTGATGTCAACCGCTTCACCCTGAGATGCATGGTATGTCAGAAAGGATTAACTGGACAA
GCAGAAGCAAGGGAACATGCCAAGGAGACAGGCCATACCAACTTTGGAGAAGTGTGACCAACTTTCTTGT
ACAAAGTGGTTCGATAACGAATTCTGCAGTCGACGGTACCGCGGGCCCGGGATCCACCGGATCTAGATAA
CTGATCATAATCAGCCATACCACATTTGTAGAGGTTTTACTTGCTTTAAAAAACCTCCCACACCTCCCCC
TGAACCTGAAACATAAAATGAATGCAATTGTTGTTGTTAACTTGTTTATTGCAGCTTATAATGGTTACAA
ATAAAGCAATAGCATCACAAATTTCACAAATAAAGCATTTTTTTCACTGCATTCTAGTTGTGGTTTGTCC
AAACTCATCAATGTATCTTAACGCGTAAATTGTAAGCGTTAATATTTTGTTAAAATTCGCGTTAAATTTT
TGTTAAATCAGCTCATTTTTTAACCAATAGGCCGAAATCGGCAAAATCCCTTATAAATCAAAAGAATAGA
CCGAGATAGGGT
[37 nt withheld, positions 2813-2849]
AAAGAACGTGGACTCCAACGTCAAAGG
[49 nt withheld, positions 2877-2925]
T
[91 nt withheld, positions 2927-3017]
G
[124 nt withheld, positions 3019-3142]
CAGGTGGCACTTTTCGGGGAAATGTGCGCGGAACCCCTATTTGTTTATTTTTCTAAATACATTCAAATAT
GTATCCGCTCATGAGACAATAACCCTGATAAATGCTTCAATAATATTGAAAAAGGAAGAGTCCTGAGGCG
GAAAGAACCAGCTGTGGAATGTGTGTCAGTTAGGGTGTGGAAAGTCCCCAGGCTCCCCAGCAGGCAGAAG
TATGCAAAGCATGCATCTCAATTAGTCAGCAACCAGGTGTGGAAAGTCCCCAGGCTCCCCAGCAGGCAGA
AGTATGCAAAGCATGCATCTCAATTAGTCAGCAACCATAGTCCCGCCCCTAACTCCGCCCATCCCGCCCC
TAACTCCGCCCAGTTCCGCCCATTCTCCGCCCCATGGCTGACTAATTTTTTTTATTTATGCAGAGGCCGA
GGCCGCCTCGGCCTCTGAGCTATTCCAGAAGTAGTGAGGAGGCTTWTTTGGAGGCCTAGGCTTTTGCAAA
GATCGATCAAGAGACAGGATGAGGATCGTTTCGCATGATTGAACAAGATGGATTGCACGCAGGTTCTCCG
GCCGCTTGGGTGGAGAGGCTATTCGGCTATGACTGGGCACAACAGACAATCGGCTGCTCTGATGCCGCCG
TGTTCCGGCTGTCAGCGCAGGGGCGCCCGGTTCTTTTTGTCAAGACCGACCTGTCCGGTGCCCTGAATGA
ACTGCAAGACGAGGCAGCGCGGCTATCGTGGCTGGCCACGACGGGCGTTCCTTGCGCAGCTGTGCTCGAC
GTTGTCACTGAAGCGGGAAGGGACTGGCTGCTATTGGGCGAAGTGCCGGGGCAGGATCTCCTGTCATCTC
ACCTTGCTCCTGCCGAGAAAGTATCCATCATGGCTGATGCAATGCGGCGGCTGCATACGCTTGATCCGGC
TACCTGCCCATTCGACCACCAAGCGAAACATCGCATCGAGCGAGCACGTACTCGGATGGAAGCCGGTCTT
GTCGATCAGGATGATCTGGACGAAGAGCATCAGGGGCTCGCGCCAGCCGAACTGTTCGCCAGGCTCAAGG
CGAGCATGCCCGACGGCGAGGATCTCGTCGTGACCCATGGCGATGCCTGCTTGCCGAATATCATGGTGGA
AAATGGCCGCTTTTCTGGATTCATCGACTGTGGCCGGCTGGGTGTGGCGGACCGCTATCAGGACATAGCG
TTGGCTACCCGTGATATTGCTGAAGAGCTTGGCGGCGAATGGGCTGACCGCTTCCTCGTGCTTTACGGTA
TCGCCGCTCCCGATTCGCAGCGCATCGCCTTCTATCGCCTTCTTGACGAGTTCTTCTGAGCGGGACTCTG
GGGTTCGAAATGACCGACCAAGCGACGCCCAACCTGCCATCACGAGATTTCGATTCCACCGCCGCCTTCT
ATGAAAGGTTGGGCTTCGGAATCGTTTTCCGGGACGCCGGCTGGATGATCCTCCAGCGCGGGGATCTCAT
GCTGGAGTTCTTCGCCCACCCTAGGGGGAGGCTAACTGAAACACGGAAGGAGACAATACCGGAAGGAACC
CGCGCTATGACGGCAATAAAAAGACAGAATAAAACGCACGGTGTTGGGTCGTTTGTTCATAAACGCGGGG
TTCGGTCCCAGGGCTGGCACTCTGTCGATACCCCACCGAGACCCCATTGGGGCCAATACGCCCGCGTTTC
TTCCTTTTCCCCACCCCACCCCCCAAGTTCGGGTGAAGGCCCAGGGCTCGCAGCCAACGTCGGGGCGGCA
GGCCCTGCCATAGCCTCAGGTTACTCATATATACTTTAGATTGATTTAAAACTTCATTTTTAATTTAAAA
GGATCTAGGTGAAGATCCTTTTTGATAATCTCATGACCAAAATCCCTTAACGTGAGTTTTCGTTCCACTG
AGCGTCAGACCCCGTAGAAAAGATCAAAGGATCTTCTTGAGATCCTTTTTTTCTGCGCGTAATCTGCTGC
TTGCAAACAAAAAAACCACCGCTACCAGCGGTGGTTTGTTTGCCGGATCAAGAGCTACCAACTCTTTTTC
CGAAGGTAACTGGCTTCAGCAGAGCGCAGATACCAAATACTGTTCTTCTAGTGTAGCCGTAGTTAGGCCA
CCACTTCAAGAACTCTGTAGCACCGCCTACATACCTCGCTCTGCTAATCCTGTTACCAGTGGCTGCTGCC
AGTGGCGATAAGTCGTGTCTTACCGGGTTGGACTCAAGACGATAGTTACCGGATAAGGCGCAGCGGTCGG
GCTGAACGGGGGGTTCGTGCACACAGCCCAGCTTGGAGCGAACGACCTACACCGAACTGAGATACCTACA
GCGTGAGCTATGAGAAAGCGCCACGCTTCCCGAAGGGAGAAAGGCGGACAGGTATCCGGTAAGCGGCAGG
GTCGGAACAGGAGAGCGCACGAGGGAGCTTCCAGGGGGAAACGCCTGGTATCTTTATAGTCCTGTCGGGT
TTCGCCACCTCTGACTTGAGCGTCGATTTTTGTGATGCTCGTCAGGGGGGCGGAGCCTATGGAAAAACGC
CAGCAACGCGGCCTTTTTACGGTTCCTGGCCTTTTGCTGGCCTTTTGCTCACATGTTCTTTCCTGCGTTA
TCCCCTGATTCTGTGGATAACCGTATTACCGCCATGCATTAGTTATTAATAGTAATCAATTACGGGGTCA
TTAGTTCATAGCCCATATATGGAGTTCCG
